Addgene plasmid #214813: pT7-PE7 for IVT
Purpose: Template for in vitro transcription of PE7
Depositing lab: Brittany Adamson. Depositing organization: Princeton University. Publication: Improving prime editing with an endogenous small RNA-binding protein. Yan J, Oyler-Castrillo P, Ravisankar P, Ward CC, Levesque S, Jing Y, Simpson D, Zhao A, Li H, Yan W, Goudy L, Schmidt R, Solley SC, Gilbert LA, Chan MM, Bauer DE, Marson A, Parsons LR, Adamson B. Nature. 2024 Apr 3. doi: 10.1038/s41586-024-07259-6. PubMed 38570691.
Backbone
  Vector backbone: pT7
  Backbone size w/o insert (bp): 3481
  Total vector size (bp): 10552
  Modifications to backbone: Inactivated T7 promoter to prevent transcription from plasmid
  Vector type: Template for in vitro transcription
Growth in bacteria
  Bacterial resistance: Ampicillin, 100 μg/mL
  Growth temperature: 37°C
  Growth strain: NEB Stable
  Copy number: High Copy
Gene/Insert
  Gene/Insert name: PE7 (alt name: PEmax-La(SSB)1-194)
  Species: Synthetic; SpCas9 is from Streptococcus pyogenes; MMLV_RT is from the Moloney murine leukemia virus; La(SSB)1-194 is from Homo sapiens
  Insert size (bp): 7071
  Promoter: T7 (inactivated)
  Tag / fusion protein: SV40 bpNLS (N terminal on insert); SV40 bpNLS (C terminal on insert); c-Myc NLS (C terminal on insert)
  Cloning method: Gibson Cloning
  Sequencing primers: 5′ CMV Forward; 3′ M13 Reverse
Terms and licenses: Academic/Nonprofit Terms; Industry Terms: Not Available to Industry
How to cite: pT7-PE7 for IVT was a gift from Brittany Adamson (Addgene plasmid # 214813 ; http://n2t.net/addgene:214813 ; RRID:Addgene_214813)
