[The description below was written by a language model from this plasmid's Addgene catalogue record and pLannotate feature annotations shown in this document.]
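Description:
pT7-PE7 for IVT is a 10.5 kb bacterial plasmid that serves as a template source for in vitro transcription of mRNA encoding the PE7 prime editor. It is propagated in E. coli through a high-copy ColE1/pUC-type origin and selected with ampicillin via the β-lactamase gene. The remaining backbone annotations (lac promoter and operator, CAP site, and short lacI, bom and multiple-cloning-site fragments) are residual cloning-vector sequence.

The roughly 7.1 kb insert encodes PE7, also called PEmax-La(SSB)1-194. This synthetic fusion joins a Streptococcus pyogenes Cas9 domain, a Moloney murine leukemia virus reverse transcriptase, and the N-terminal 194 residues of the human La (SSB) protein. La is a small RNA-binding protein that binds the 3′ poly(U) ends of RNA polymerase III transcripts and protects them from exonucleases. The automated annotation labels the Cas9 region as a dCas9 fragment and the reverse transcriptase as a gag-pol fragment. These are closest-match labels, and the record does not specify the Cas9 mutations. Bipartite SV40 nuclear localization signals flank the fusion, and a c-Myc NLS sits at the C terminus.

The promoter is listed as T7 but deliberately inactivated so that the plasmid itself is not transcribed. How a functional promoter is restored when preparing the template is not stated, and the feature table does not annotate the T7 element. A CMV enhancer and promoter lie upstream of the coding sequence and a bGH polyadenylation signal lies downstream, apparently inherited from a mammalian expression context. The associated work concerns improving prime editing with an endogenous small RNA-binding protein.
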