Features (pLannotate 1.2.2; 16 found; start..end, strand, type, name):
      1..204     +  promoter       CMV promoter: human cytomegalovirus (CMV) immediate early promoter
    361..4462    +  CDS            dCas9 (fragment): catalytically dead mutant of the Cas9 endonuclease from the Streptococcus pyogenes Type II CRISPR/Cas system RNA-guided DNA-binding protein that lacks endonuclease activity due to the D10A mutation in the RuvC catalytic domain and the N863A mutation in the HNH catalytic domain
   4564..6594    +  CDS            gag-pol (fragment): POL_MLVMS - Experimental evidence at protein level: Swiss-Prot protein existence level 1. [Integrase]: Catalyzes viral DNA integration into the host chromosome, by performing a series of DNA cutting and joining reactions. This enzyme activity takes place after virion entry into a cell and reverse transcription of the RNA genome in dsDNA. The first step in the integration process is 3' processing. This step requires a complex comprising the viral genome, matrix protein and integrase. This complex is called the pre-integration complex (PIC). The integrase protein removes 2 nucleotides from each
   6691..7272    +  CDS            SSB (fragment): LA_HUMAN - Experimental evidence at protein level: Swiss-Prot protein existence level 1. Binds to the 3' poly(U) terminus of nascent RNA polymerase III transcripts, protecting them from exonuclease digestion and facilitating their folding and maturation (PubMed:3192525, PubMed:2470590). In case of Coxsackievirus B3 infection, binds to the viral internal ribosome entry site (IRES) and stimulates the IRES- mediated translation (PubMed:12384597). From Homo sapiens (Human).
   7482..7706    +  polyA_signal   bGH poly(A) signal: bovine growth hormone polyadenylation signal
   7710..7731    +  promoter       SV40 promoter (fragment): SV40 enhancer and early promoter
   7736..7752    +  misc_feature   MCS (fragment): pBluescript multiple cloning site
   7801..7817    -  protein_bind   lac operator: The lac repressor binds to the lac operator to inhibit transcription in E. coli. This inhibition can be relieved by adding lactose or isopropyl-β-D-thiogalactopyranoside (IPTG). lac repressor encoded by lacI
   7825..7855    -  promoter       lac promoter: promoter for the E. coli lac operon
   7870..7891    -  protein_bind   CAP binding site: CAP binding activates transcription in the presence of cAMP. E. coli catabolite activator protein
   7904..7996    -  CDS            lacI (fragment): lac repressor; lacI; The lac repressor binds to the lac operator to inhibit transcription in E. coli. This inhibition can be relieved by adding lactose or isopropyl-β-D-thiogalactopyranoside (IPTG).
   8179..8767    -  rep_origin     ori: high-copy-number ColE1/pMB1/pBR322/pUC origin of replication
   8938..9798    -  CDS            AmpR: β-lactamase; bla; confers resistance to ampicillin, carbenicillin, and related antibiotics
   9799..9903    -  promoter       AmpR promoter: bla
   9974..10018   -  misc_feature   bom (fragment): basis of mobility region from pBR322
  10173..10552   +  enhancer       CMV enhancer: human cytomegalovirus immediate early enhancer
>Addgene plasmid #214813 | pT7-PE7 for IVT | addgene full sequence | sequence record 426331 | Addgene NGS Result
GTGATGCGGTTTTGGCAGTACATCAATGGGCGTGGATAGCGGTTTGACTCACGGGGATTTCCAAGTCTCC
ACCCCATTGACGTCAATGGGAGTTTGTTTTGGCACCAAAATCAACGGGACTTTCCAAAATGTCGTAACAA
CTCCGCCCCATTGACGCAAATGGGCGGTAGGCGTGTACGGTGGGAGGTCTATATAAGCAGAGCTGGTTTA
GTGAACCGTCAGATCTCGAGCTCGGTACCTAATACGACACACTATAAGGAAATAAGAGAGAAAAGAAGAG
TAAGAAGAAATATAAGAGCCACCATGAAACGGACAGCCGACGGAAGCGAGTTCGAGTCACCAAAGAAGAA
GCGGAAAGTCGACAAGAAGTACAGCATCGGCCTGGACATCGGCACCAACTCTGTGGGCTGGGCCGTGATC
ACCGACGAGTACAAGGTGCCCAGCAAGAAATTCAAGGTGCTGGGCAACACCGACCGGCACAGCATCAAGA
AGAACCTGATCGGAGCCCTGCTGTTCGACAGCGGCGAAACAGCCGAGGCCACCCGGCTGAAGAGAACCGC
CAGAAGAAGATACACCAGACGGAAGAACCGGATCTGCTATCTGCAAGAGATCTTCAGCAACGAGATGGCC
AAGGTGGACGACAGCTTCTTCCACAGACTGGAAGAGTCCTTCCTGGTGGAAGAGGATAAGAAGCACGAGC
GGCACCCCATCTTCGGCAACATCGTGGACGAGGTGGCCTACCACGAGAAGTACCCCACCATCTACCACCT
GAGAAAGAAACTGGTGGACAGCACCGACAAGGCCGACCTGCGGCTGATCTATCTGGCCCTGGCCCACATG
ATCAAGTTCCGGGGCCACTTCCTGATCGAGGGCGACCTGAACCCCGACAACAGCGACGTGGACAAGCTGT
TCATCCAGCTGGTGCAGACCTACAACCAGCTGTTCGAGGAAAACCCCATCAACGCCAGCGGCGTGGACGC
CAAGGCCATCCTGTCTGCCAGACTGAGCAAGAGCAGAAAGCTGGAAAATCTGATCGCCCAGCTGCCCGGC
GAGAAGAAGAATGGCCTGTTCGGAAACCTGATTGCCCTGAGCCTGGGCCTGACCCCCAACTTCAAGAGCA
ACTTCGACCTGGCCGAGGATGCCAAACTGCAGCTGAGCAAGGACACCTACGACGACGACCTGGACAACCT
GCTGGCCCAGATCGGCGACCAGTACGCCGACCTGTTTCTGGCCGCCAAGAACCTGTCCGACGCCATCCTG
CTGAGCGACATCCTGAGAGTGAACACCGAGATCACCAAGGCCCCCCTGAGCGCCTCTATGATCAAGAGAT
ACGACGAGCACCACCAGGACCTGACCCTGCTGAAAGCTCTCGTGCGGCAGCAGCTGCCTGAGAAGTACAA
AGAGATTTTCTTCGACCAGAGCAAGAACGGCTACGCCGGCTACATTGACGGCGGAGCCAGCCAGGAAGAG
TTCTACAAGTTCATCAAGCCCATCCTGGAAAAGATGGACGGCACCGAGGAACTGCTCGTGAAGCTGAAGA
GAGAGGACCTGCTGCGGAAGCAGCGGACCTTCGACAACGGCAGCATCCCCCACCAGATCCACCTGGGAGA
GCTGCACGCCATTCTGCGGCGGCAGGAAGATTTTTACCCATTCCTGAAGGACAACCGGGAAAAGATCGAG
AAGATCCTGACCTTCCGCATCCCCTACTACGTGGGCCCTCTGGCCAGGGGAAACAGCAGATTCGCCTGGA
TGACCAGAAAGAGCGAGGAAACCATCACCCCCTGGAACTTCGAGGAAGTGGTGGACAAGGGCGCTTCCGC
CCAGAGCTTCATCGAGCGGATGACCAACTTCGATAAGAACCTGCCCAACGAGAAGGTGCTGCCCAAGCAC
AGCCTGCTGTACGAGTACTTCACCGTGTATAACGAGCTGACCAAAGTGAAATACGTGACCGAGGGAATGA
GAAAGCCCGCCTTCCTGAGCGGCGAGCAGAAAAAGGCCATCGTGGACCTGCTGTTCAAGACCAACCGGAA
AGTGACCGTGAAGCAGCTGAAAGAGGACTACTTCAAGAAAATCGAGTGCTTCGACTCCGTGGAAATCTCC
GGCGTGGAAGATCGGTTCAACGCCTCCCTGGGCACATACCACGATCTGCTGAAAATTATCAAGGACAAGG
ACTTCCTGGACAATGAGGAAAACGAGGACATTCTGGAAGATATCGTGCTGACCCTGACACTGTTTGAGGA
CAGAGAGATGATCGAGGAACGGCTGAAAACCTATGCCCACCTGTTCGACGACAAAGTGATGAAGCAGCTG
AAGCGGCGGAGATACACCGGCTGGGGCAGGCTGAGCCGGAAGCTGATCAACGGCATCCGGGACAAGCAGT
CCGGCAAGACAATCCTGGATTTCCTGAAGTCCGACGGCTTCGCCAACAGAAACTTCATGCAGCTGATCCA
CGACGACAGCCTGACCTTTAAAGAGGACATCCAGAAAGCCCAGGTGTCCGGCCAGGGCGATAGCCTGCAC
GAGCACATTGCCAATCTGGCCGGCAGCCCCGCCATTAAGAAGGGCATCCTGCAGACAGTGAAGGTGGTGG
ACGAGCTCGTGAAAGTGATGGGCCGGCACAAGCCCGAGAACATCGTGATCGAAATGGCCAGAGAGAACCA
GACCACCCAGAAGGGACAGAAGAACAGCCGCGAGAGAATGAAGCGGATCGAAGAGGGCATCAAAGAGCTG
GGCAGCCAGATCCTGAAAGAACACCCCGTGGAAAACACCCAGCTGCAGAACGAGAAGCTGTACCTGTACT
ACCTGCAGAATGGGCGGGATATGTACGTGGACCAGGAACTGGACATCAACCGGCTGTCCGACTACGATGT
GGACGCTATCGTGCCTCAGAGCTTTCTGAAGGACGACTCCATCGACAACAAGGTGCTGACCAGAAGCGAC
AAGAACCGGGGCAAGAGCGACAACGTGCCCTCCGAAGAGGTCGTGAAGAAGATGAAGAACTACTGGCGGC
AGCTGCTGAACGCCAAGCTGATTACCCAGAGAAAGTTCGACAATCTGACCAAGGCCGAGAGAGGCGGCCT
GAGCGAACTGGATAAGGCCGGCTTCATCAAGAGACAGCTGGTGGAAACCCGGCAGATCACAAAGCACGTG
GCACAGATCCTGGACTCCCGGATGAACACTAAGTACGACGAGAATGACAAGCTGATCCGGGAAGTGAAAG
TGATCACCCTGAAGTCCAAGCTGGTGTCCGATTTCCGGAAGGATTTCCAGTTTTACAAAGTGCGCGAGAT
CAACAACTACCACCACGCCCACGACGCCTACCTGAACGCCGTCGTGGGAACCGCCCTGATCAAAAAGTAC
CCTAAGCTGGAAAGCGAGTTCGTGTACGGCGACTACAAGGTGTACGACGTGCGGAAGATGATCGCCAAGA
GCGAGCAGGAAATCGGCAAGGCTACCGCCAAGTACTTCTTCTACAGCAACATCATGAACTTTTTCAAGAC
CGAGATTACCCTGGCCAACGGCGAGATCCGGAAGCGGCCTCTGATCGAGACAAACGGCGAAACCGGGGAG
ATCGTGTGGGATAAGGGCCGGGATTTTGCCACCGTGCGGAAAGTGCTGAGCATGCCCCAAGTGAATATCG
TGAAAAAGACCGAGGTGCAGACAGGCGGCTTCAGCAAAGAGTCTATCCTGCCCAAGAGGAACAGCGATAA
GCTGATCGCCAGAAAGAAGGACTGGGACCCTAAGAAGTACGGCGGCTTCGACAGCCCCACCGTGGCCTAT
TCTGTGCTGGTGGTGGCCAAAGTGGAAAAGGGCAAGTCCAAGAAACTGAAGAGTGTGAAAGAGCTGCTGG
GGATCACCATCATGGAAAGAAGCAGCTTCGAGAAGAATCCCATCGACTTTCTGGAAGCCAAGGGCTACAA
AGAAGTGAAAAAGGACCTGATCATCAAGCTGCCTAAGTACTCCCTGTTCGAGCTGGAAAACGGCCGGAAG
AGAATGCTGGCCTCTGCCGGCGAACTGCAGAAGGGAAACGAACTGGCCCTGCCCTCCAAATATGTGAACT
TCCTGTACCTGGCCAGCCACTATGAGAAGCTGAAGGGCTCCCCCGAGGATAATGAGCAGAAACAGCTGTT
TGTGGAACAGCACAAGCACTACCTGGACGAGATCATCGAGCAGATCAGCGAGTTCTCCAAGAGAGTGATC
CTGGCCGACGCTAATCTGGACAAAGTGCTGTCCGCCTACAACAAGCACCGGGATAAGCCCATCAGAGAGC
AGGCCGAGAATATCATCCACCTGTTTACCCTGACCAATCTGGGAGCCCCTGCCGCCTTCAAGTACTTTGA
CACCACCATCGACCGGAAGAGGTACACCAGCACCAAAGAGGTGCTGGACGCCACCCTGATCCACCAGAGC
ATCACCGGCCTGTACGAGACACGGATCGACCTGTCTCAGCTGGGAGGTGACTCCGGCGGAAGCTCTGGTG
GCAGCAAGCGGACCGCCGACGGCTCTGAATTCGAGAGCCCTAAGAAGAAAAGAAAGGTGAGCGGAGGCTC
TAGCGGCGGAAGCACCCTGAACATTGAAGACGAGTATAGACTGCATGAAACAAGCAAGGAACCCGATGTG
TCCCTGGGCTCCACCTGGCTGTCCGACTTTCCCCAGGCCTGGGCCGAGACAGGAGGAATGGGCCTGGCCG
TGCGGCAGGCACCCCTGATCATCCCTCTGAAGGCCACCTCTACACCCGTGAGCATCAAGCAGTACCCTAT
GTCTCAGGAGGCCAGACTGGGCATCAAGCCTCACATCCAGAGGCTGCTGGACCAGGGCATCCTGGTGCCA
TGCCAGAGCCCCTGGAACACACCACTGCTGCCCGTGAAGAAGCCAGGCACCAATGACTATAGACCCGTGC
AGGATCTGAGAGAGGTGAACAAGAGGGTGGAGGATATCCACCCCACCGTGCCCAACCCTTACAATCTGCT
GTCCGGCCTGCCCCCTTCTCACCAGTGGTATACAGTGCTGGACCTGAAGGATGCCTTCTTTTGTCTGAGA
CTGCACCCTACCAGCCAGCCACTGTTCGCCTTTGAGTGGAGGGACCCTGAGATGGGCATCTCTGGCCAGC
TGACCTGGACACGCCTGCCTCAGGGCTTCAAGAATAGCCCAACACTGTTTAACGAGGCCCTGCACCGCGA
CCTGGCAGATTTCCGGATCCAGCACCCAGATCTGATCCTGCTGCAGTACGTGGACGATCTGCTGCTGGCC
GCCACCAGCGAGCTGGATTGCCAGCAGGGAACACGCGCCCTGCTGCAGACCCTGGGAAACCTGGGATATA
GGGCATCCGCCAAGAAGGCCCAGATCTGTCAGAAGCAGGTGAAGTACCTGGGCTATCTGCTGAAGGAGGG
CCAGAGATGGCTGACAGAGGCCAGGAAGGAGACAGTGATGGGCCAGCCAACACCCAAGACCCCAAGACAG
CTGAGGGAGTTCCTGGGCAAAGCAGGATTTTGCAGGCTGTTCATCCCAGGATTCGCAGAGATGGCAGCAC
CTCTGTACCCACTGACCAAGCCGGGCACCCTGTTTAATTGGGGCCCTGACCAGCAGAAGGCCTATCAGGA
GATCAAGCAGGCCCTGCTGACAGCACCAGCCCTGGGCCTGCCAGACCTGACCAAGCCTTTCGAGCTGTTT
GTGGATGAGAAGCAGGGCTACGCCAAGGGCGTGCTGACCCAGAAGCTGGGACCATGGAGACGGCCCGTGG
CCTATCTGTCCAAGAAGCTGGACCCAGTGGCAGCAGGATGGCCACCATGCCTGAGGATGGTGGCAGCAAT
CGCCGTGCTGACAAAGGATGCCGGCAAGCTGACCATGGGACAGCCACTGGTCATCCTGGCACCACACGCA
GTGGAGGCCCTGGTGAAGCAGCCTCCAGATCGCTGGCTGTCTAACGCCCGGATGACACACTACCAGGCCC
TGCTGCTGGACACCGATCGCGTGCAGTTTGGCCCTGTGGTGGCCCTGAATCCAGCCACCCTGCTGCCTCT
GCCAGAGGAGGGCCTGCAGCACAACTGTCTGGACATCCTGGCAGAGGCACACGGAACAAGGCCAGACCTG
ACCGATCAGCCCCTGCCTGACGCCGATCACACATGGTATACCGATGGAAGCTCCCTGCTGCAGGAGGGCC
AGAGGAAGGCAGGAGCAGCAGTGACCACAGAGACAGAAGTGATCTGGGCCAAGGCCCTGCCAGCAGGCAC
ATCCGCCCAGCGGGCCGAGCTGATCGCCCTGACCCAGGCCCTGAAGATGGCCGAGGGCAAGAAGCTGAAC
GTGTACACAGACTCCAGATATGCCTTCGCCACCGCACACATCCACGGAGAGATCTACAGGCGCCGGGGCT
GGCTGACCTCTGAGGGCAAGGAGATCAAGAACAAGGATGAGATCCTGGCCCTGCTGAAGGCCCTGTTTCT
GCCCAAGCGGCTGAGCATCATCCACTGTCCTGGACACCAGAAGGGACACTCCGCCGAGGCAAGGGGCAAT
CGGATGGCCGACCAGGCCGCCAGAAAGGCTGCTATTACTGAAACTCCCGACACTTCCACTCTGCTGATTG
AAAACTCCTCCCCTTCCGGAGGATCTAGCGGAGGCTCCTCTGGCTCTGAGACACCTGGCACAAGCGAGAG
CGCAACACCTGAAAGCAGCGGGGGCAGCAGCGGGGGGTCAATGGCTGAAAATGGTGATAATGAAAAGATG
GCTGCCCTGGAGGCCAAAATCTGTCATCAAATTGAGTATTATTTTGGCGACTTCAATTTGCCACGGGACA
AGTTTCTAAAGGAACAGATAAAACTGGATGAAGGCTGGGTACCTTTGGAGATAATGATAAAATTCAACAG
GTTGAACCGTCTAACAACAGACTTTAATGTAATTGTGGAAGCATTGAGCAAATCCAAGGCAGAACTCATG
GAAATCAGTGAAGATAAAACTAAAATCAGAAGGTCTCCAAGCAAACCCCTACCTGAAGTGACTGATGAGT
ATAAAAATGATGTAAAAAACAGATCTGTTTATATTAAAGGCTTCCCAACTGATGCAACTCTTGATGACAT
AAAAGAATGGTTAGAAGATAAAGGTCAAGTACTAAATATTCAGATGAGAAGAACATTGCATAAAGCATTT
AAGGGATCAATTTTTGTTGTGTTTGATAGCATTGAATCTGCTAAGAAATTTGTAGAGACCCCTGGCCAGA
AGTACAAAGAAACAGACCTGCTAATACTTTTCAAGGACGATTACTTTGCCAAAAAAAATGAATCTGGCGG
CTCAAAAAGAACCGCCGACGGCAGCGAATTCGAGTCTCCCAAGAAGAAGAGGAAAGTCGGCTCTGGCCCT
GCCGCTAAGAGAGTGAAGCTGGACTAATTAATTAAGCTGCCTTCTGCGGGGCTTGCCTTCTGGCCATGCC
CTTCTTCTCTCCCTTGCACCTGTACCTCTTGGTCTTTGAATAAAGCCTGAGTAGGAAGCGACTGTGCCTT
CTAGTTGCCAGCCATCTGTTGTTTGCCCCTCCCCCGTGCCTTCCTTGACCCTGGAAGGTGCCACTCCCAC
TGTCCTTTCCTAATAAAATGAGAAAATTGCATCGCATTGTCTGAGTAGGTGTCATTCTATTCTGGGGGGT
GGGGTGGGGCAGGACAGCAAGGGGGAGGATTGGGAAGACAATAGCAGGCATGCTGGGGATGCGGTGGGCT
CTATGGCTTCTGAGGCGGAAAGAACCAGCTGGGGCTCGATACCGTCGACCTCTAGCTAGAGCTTGGCGTA
ATCATGGTCATAGCTGTTTCCTGTGTGAAATTGTTATCCGCTCACAATTCCACACAACATACGAGCCGGA
AGCATAAAGTGTAAAGCCTAGGGTGCCTAATGAGTGAGCTAACTCACATTAATTGCGTTGCGCTCACTGC
CCGCTTTCCAGTCGGGAAACCTGTCGTGCCAGCTGCATTAATGAATCGGCCAACGCGCGGGGAGAGGCGG
TTTGCGTATTGGGCGCTCTTCCGCTTCCTCGCTCACTGACTCGCTGCGCTCGGTCGTTCGGCTGCGGCGA
GCGGTATCAGCTCACTCAAAGGCGGTAATACGGTTATCCACAGAATCAGGGGATAACGCAGGAAAGAACA
TGTGAGCAAAAGGCCAGCAAAAGGCCAGGAACCGTAAAAAGGCCGCGTTGCTGGCGTTTTTCCATAGGCT
CCGCCCCCCTGACGAGCATCACAAAAATCGACGCTCAAGTCAGAGGTGGCGAAACCCGACAGGACTATAA
AGATACCAGGCGTTTCCCCCTGGAAGCTCCCTCGTGCGCTCTCCTGTTCCGACCCTGCCGCTTACCGGAT
ACCTGTCCGCCTTTCTCCCTTCGGGAAGCGTGGCGCTTTCTCATAGCTCACGCTGTAGGTATCTCAGTTC
GGTGTAGGTCGTTCGCTCCAAGCTGGGCTGTGTGCACGAACCCCCCGTTCAGCCCGACCGCTGCGCCTTA
TCCGGTAACTATCGTCTTGAGTCCAACCCGGTAAGACACGACTTATCGCCACTGGCAGCAGCCACTGGTA
ACAGGATTAGCAGAGCGAGGTATGTAGGCGGTGCTACAGAGTTCTTGAAGTGGTGGCCTAACTACGGCTA
CACTAGAAGAACAGTATTTGGTATCTGCGCTCTGCTGAAGCCAGTTACCTTCGGAAAAAGAGTTGGTAGC
TCTTGATCCGGCAAACAAACCACCGCTGGTAGCGGTGGTTTTTTTGTTTGCAAGCAGCAGATTACGCGCA
GAAAAAAAGGATCTCAAGAAGATCCTTTGATCTTTTCTACGGGGTCTGACACTCAGTGGAACGAAAACTC
ACGTTAAGGGATTTTGGTCATGAGATTATCAAAAAGGATCTTCACCTAGATCCTTTTAAATTAAAAATGA
AGTTTTAAATCAATCTAAAGTATATATGAGTAAACTTGGTCTGACAGTTACCAATGCTTAATCAGTGAGG
CACCTATCTCAGCGATCTGTCTATTTCGTTCATCCATAGTTGCCTGACTCCCCGTCGTGTAGATAACTAC
GATACGGGAGGGCTTACCATCTGGCCCCAGTGCTGCAATGATACCGCGAGACCCACGCTCACCGGCTCCA
GATTTATCAGCAATAAACCAGCCAGCCGGAAGGGCCGAGCGCAGAAGTGGTCCTGCAACTTTATCCGCCT
CCATCCAGTCTATTAATTGTTGCCGGGAAGCTAGAGTAAGTAGTTCGCCAGTTAATAGTTTGCGCAACGT
TGTTGCCATTGCTACAGGCATCGTGGTGTCACGCTCGTCGTTTGGTATGGCTTCATTCAGCTCCGGTTCC
CAACGATCAAGGCGAGTTACATGATCCCCCATGTTGTGCAAAAAAGCGGTTAGCTCCTTCGGTCCTCCGA
TCGTTGTCAGAAGTAAGTTGGCCGCAGTGTTATCACTCATGGTTATGGCAGCACTGCATAATTCTCTTAC
TGTCATGCCATCCGTAAGATGCTTTTCTGTGACTGGTGAGTACTCAACCAAGTCATTCTGAGAATAGTGT
ATGCGGCGACCGAGTTGCTCTTGCCCGGCGTCAATACGGGATAATACCGCGCCACATAGCAGAACTTTAA
AAGTGCTCATCATTGGAAAACGTTCTTCGGGGCGAAAACTCTCAAGGATCTTACCGCTGTTGAGATCCAG
TTCGATGTAACCCACTCGTGCACCCAACTGATCTTCAGCATCTTTTACTTTCACCAGCGTTTCTGGGTGA
GCAAAAACAGGAAGGCAAAATGCCGCAAAAAAGGGAATAAGGGCGACACGGAAATGTTGAATACTCATAC
TCTTCCTTTTTCAATATTATTGAAGCATTTATCAGGGTTATTGTCTCATGAGCGGATACATATTTGAATG
TATTTAGAAAAATAAACAAATAGGGGTTCCGCGCACATTTCCCCGAAAAGTGCCACCTGACGTCGACGGA
TCGGGAGATCGATCTCCCGATCCCCTAGGGTCTACTCTCAGTACAATCTGCTCTGATGCCGCATAGTTAA
GCCAGTATCTGCTCCCTGCTTGTGTGTTGGAGGTCGCTGAGTAGTGCGCGAGCAAAATTTAAGCTACAAC
AAGGCAAGGCTTGACCGACAATTGCATGAAGAATCTGCTTAGGGTTAGGCGTTTTGCGCTGCTTCGCGAT
GTACGGGCCAGATATACGCGTTGACATTGATTATTGACTAGTTATTAATAGTAATCAATTACGGGGTCAT
TAGTTCATAGCCCATATATGGAGTTCCGCGTTACATAACTTACGGTAAATGGCCCGCCTGGCTGACCGCC
CAACGACCCCCGCCCATTGACGTCAATAATGACGTATGTTCCCATAGTAACGCCAATAGGGACTTTCCAT
TGACGTCAATGGGTGGAGTATTTACGGTAAACTGCCCACTTGGCAGTACATCAAGTGTATCATATGCCAA
GTACGCCCCCTATTGACGTCAATGACGGTAAATGGCCCGCCTGGCATTATGCCCAGTACATGACCTTATG
GGACTTTCCTACTTGGCAGTACATCTACGTATTAGTCATCGCTATTACCATG
